>Addgene plasmid #98912 | pJB073 | addgene full sequence | sequence record 190376 | Addgene NGS Result
AAGAGGCCCGCACCGATCGCCCTTCCCAACAGTTGCCTAAGAAACCATTATTATCATGACATTAACCTAT
AAAAATAGGCGTATCACGAGGCCCTTTCGTCTTCACCTCGAGAAATCATAAAAAATTTATTTGCTTTGTG
AGCGGATAACAATTATAATAGATTCAATTGTGAGCGGATAACAATTTCACACAGAATTCATTAAAGAGGA
GAAATTAACTACTAGTATGACAATGTCATTAGAAGTGTTTGAGAAACTGGAAGCAAAAGTACAGCAGGCG
ATTGATACCATCACTCTGTTGCAGATGGAAATCGAAGAGCTGAAAGAAAAAAACAACTCACTGTCGCAGG
AAGTTCAAAATGCCCAGCATCAGCGCGAAGAGCTGGAGCGTGAGAACAACCATCTGAAAGAACAGCAGAA
CGGCTGGCAGGAACGTCTGCAGGCCCTGCTGGGTCGCATGGAAGAGGTCAGCATCCCCGGCGCCATGGTG
AGTGTGATTAAACCAGACATGAAGATCAAGCTGCGTATGGAAGGCGCTGTAAATGGACACCCGTTCGCGA
TTGAAGGAGTTGGCCTTGGGAAGCCTTTCGAGGGAAAACAGAGTATGGACCTTAAAGTCAAAGAAGGCGG
ACCTCTGCCTTTCGCCTATGACATCTTGACAACTGTGTTCTGTTACGGCAACAGGGTATTCGCCAAATAC
CCAGAAAATATAGTAGACTATTTCAAGCAGTCGTTTCCTGAGGGCTACTCTTGGGAACGAAGCATGAATT
ACGAAGACGGGGGCATTTGTAACGCGACAAACGACATAACCCTGGATGGTGACTGTTATATCTATGAAAT
TCGATTTGATGGTGTGAACTTTCCTGCCAATGGTCCAGTTATGCAGAAGAGGACTGTGAAATGGGAGCCA
TCCACTGAGAAATTGTATGTGCGTGATGGAGTGCTGAAGGGTGATGTTAACATGGCTCTGTCGCTTGAAG
GAGGTGGCCATTACCGATGTGACTTCAAAACTACTTATAAAGCTAAGAAGGTTGTCCAGTTGCCAGACTA
TCACTTTGTGGACCACCACATTGAGATTAAAAGCCACGACAAAGATTACAGTAATGTTAATCTGCATGAG
CACGCCGAAGCGCATTCTGAGCTGCCGAGGCAGGCCAAGTAAGCGGCCGCTAAGGGTCGACCTGCAGCCA
AGCTTAATTAGCTGAGCTTGGACTCCTGTTGATAGATCCAGTAATGACCTCAGAACTCCATCTGGATTTG
TTCAGAACGCTCGGTTGCCGCCGGGCGTTTTTTATTGGTGAGAATCCAAGCTAGGGGAATTCATCGTGAC
TGACTGACGATCTGCCTCGCGCGTTTCGGTGATGACGGTGAAAACCTCTGACACATGCAGCTCCCGGAGA
CGGTCACAGCTTGTCTGTAAGCGGATGCCGGGAGCAGACAAGCCCGTCAGGGCGCGTCAGCGGGTGTTGG
CGGGTGTCGGGGCGCAGCCATGACCCGGTCACGTAGCGATAGCGGAGTGTATAATTCTTGAAGACGAAAG
GGCCTCGTGATACGCCTATTTTTATAGGTTAATGTCATGATAATAATGGTTTCTTAGGATCCGGGATGTC
CGGCGGTGCTTTTGCCGTTACGCACCACCCCGTCAGTAGCTGAACAGGAGGGACAGCTGATAGAAACAGA
AGCCACTGGAGCACCTCAAAAACACCATCATACACTAAATCAGTAAGTTGGCAGCATCACCCGACGCACT
TTGCGCCGAATAAATACCTGTGACGGAAGATCACTTCGCAGAATAAATAAATCCTGGTGTCCCTGTTGAT
ACCGGGAAGCCCTGGGCCAACTTTTGGCGAAAATGAGACGTTGATCGGCACGTAAGAGGTTCCAACTTTC
ACCATAATGAAATAAGATCACTACCGGGCGTATTTTTTGAGTTATCGAGATTTTCAGGAGCTAAGGAAGC
TAAAATGGAGAAAAAAATCACTGGATATACCACCGTTGATATATCCCAATGGCATCGTAAAGAACATTTT
GAGGCATTTCAGTCAGTTGCTCAATGTACCTATAACCAGACCGTTCAGCTGGATATTACGGCCTTTTTAA
AGACCGTAAAGAAAAATAAGCACAAGTTTTATCCGGCCTTTATTCACATTCTTGCCCGCCTGATGAATGC
TCATCCGGAATTCCGTATGGCAATGAAAGACGGTGAGCTGGTGATATGGGATAGTGTTCACCCTTGTTAC
ACCGTTTTCCATGAGCAAACTGAAACGTTTTCATCGCTCTGGAGTGAATACCACGACGATTTCCGGCAGT
TTCTACACATATATTCGCAAGATGTGGCGTGTTACGGTGAAAACCTGGCCTATTTCCCTAAAGGGTTTAT
TGAGAATATGTTTTTCGTCTCAGCCAATCCCTGGGTGAGTTTCACCAGTTTTGATTTAAACGTGGCCAAT
ATGGACAACTTCTTCGCCCCCGTTTTCACCATGGGCAAATATTATACGCAAGGCGACAAGGTGCTGATGC
CGCTGGCGATTCAGGTTCATCATGCCGTTTGTGATGGCTTCCATGTCGGCAGAATGCTTAATGAATTACA
ACAGTACTGCGATGAGTGGCAGGGCGGGGCGTAATTTTTTTAAGGCAGTTATTGGTGCCCTTAAACGCCT
GGTTGCTACGCCTGAATAAGTGATAATAAGCGGATGAATGGCAGAAATTCGAAAGCAAATTCGACCCGGT
CGTCGGTTCAGGGCAGGGTCGTTAAATAGCCGCTTATGTCTATTGCTGGTTTACCGGTTTATTGACTACC
GGAAGCAGTGTGACCGTGTGCTTCTCAAATGCCTGAGGCCAGTTTGCTCAGGCTCTCCCCGTGGAGGTAA
TAATTGACGTTATGATCATTTATTCTGCCTCCCAGAGCCTGATAAAAACGGTTACCGGATCGAGTCAGGC
AACTATGGATGAACGAAATAGACAGATCGCTTAGATAGGTGCCTCACTGATTAAGCATTGGTAACTGTCA
GACCAAGTTTACTCATATATACTTTAGATTGATTTAAAACTTCATTTTTAATTTAAAAGGATCTAGGTGA
AGATCCTTTTTGATAATCTCATGACCAAAATCCCTTAACGTGAGTTTTCGTTCCACTGAGCGTCAGACCC
CGTAGAAAAGATCAAAGGATCTTCTTGAGATCCTTTTTTTCTGCGCGTAATCTGCTGCTTGCAAACAAAA
AAACCACCGCTACCAGCGGTGGTTTGTTTGCCGGATCAAGAGCTACCAACTCTTTTTCCGAAGGTAACTG
GCTTCAGCAGAGCGCAGATACCAAATACTGTCCTTCTAGTGTAGCCGTAGTTAGGCCACCACTTCAAGAA
CTCTGTAGCACCGCCTACATACCTCGCTCTGCTAATCCTGTTACCAGTGGCTGCTGCCAGTGGCGATAAG
TCGTGTCTTACCGGGTTGGACTCAAGACGATAGTTACCGGATAAGGCGCAGCGGTCGGACTGAACGGGGG
GTTCGTGCACACAGCCCAGCTTGGAGCGAACGACCTACACCGAACTGAGATACCTACAGCGTGAGCTATG
AGAAAGCGCCACGCTTCCCGAAGGGAGAAAGGCGGACAGGTATCCGGTAAGCGGCAGGGTCGGAACAGGA
GAGCGCACGAGGGAGCTTCCAGGGGGAAACGCCTGGTATCTTTATAGTCCTGTCGGGTTTCGCCACCTCT
GACTTGAGCGTCGATTTTTGTGATGCTCGTCAGGGGGGCGGAGCCTATGGAAAAACGCCAGCAACGCGGC
CTTTTTACGGTTCCTGGCCTTTTGCTGGCCTTTTGCTCACATGTTCTTTCCTGCGTTATCCCCTGATTCT
GTGGATAACCGTATTACCGCCTTTGAGTGAGCTGATACCGCTCGCCGCAGCCGAACGACCGAGCGCAGCG
AGTCAGTGAGCGAGGAAGCGGAAGAGCGCCTGATGCGGTATTTTCTCCTTACGCATCTGTGCGGTATTTC
ACACCGCATAAATTCCGACACCATCGAATGGCGCAAAACCTTTCGCGGTATGGCATGATAGCGCCCGGAA
GAGAGTCAATTCAGGGTGGTGAATGTGAAACCAGTAACGTTATACGATGTCGCAGAGTATGCCGGTGTCT
CTTATCAGACCGTTTCCCGCGTGGTGAACCAGGCCAGCCACGTTTCTGCGAAAACGCGGGAAAAAGTGGA
AGCGGCGATGGCGGAGCTGAATTACATTCCCAACCGCGTGGCACAACAACTGGCGGGCAAACAGTCGTTG
CTGATTGGCGTTGCCACCTCCAGTCTGGCCCTGCACGCGCCGTCGCAAATTGTCGCGGCGATTAAATCTC
GCGCCGATCAACTGGGTGCCAGCGTGGTGGTGTCGATGGTAGAACGAAGCGGCGTCGAAGCCTGTAAAGC
GGCGGTGCACAATCTTCTCGCGCAACGCGTCAGTGGGCTGATCATTAACTATCCGCTGGATGACCAGGAT
GCCATTGCTGTGGAAGCTGCCTGCACTAATGTTCCGGCGTTATTTCTTGATGTCTCTGACCAGACACCCA
TCAACAGTATTATTTTCTCCCATGAAGACGGTACGCGACTGGGCGTGGAGCATCTGGTCGCATTGGGTCA
CCAGCAAATCGCGCTGTTAGCGGGCCCATTAAGTTCTGTCTCGGCGCGTCTGCGTCTGGCTGGCTGGCAT
AAATATCTCACTCGCAATCAAATTCAGCCGATAGCGGAACGGGAAGGCGACTGGAGTGCCATGTCCGGTT
TTCAACAAACCATGCAAATGCTGAATGAGGGCATCGTTCCCACTGCGATGCTGGTTGCCAACGATCAGAT
GGCGCTGGGCGCAATGCGCGCCATTACCGAGTCCGGGCTGCGCGTTGGTGCGGATATCTCGGTAGTGGGA
TACGACGATACCGAAGACAGCTCATGTTATATCCCGCCGTTAACCACCATCAAACAGGATTTTCGCCTGC
TGGGGCAAACCAGCGTGGACCGCTTGCTGCAACTCTCTCAGGGCCAGGCGGTGAAGGGCAATCAGCTGTT
GCCCGTCTCACTGGTGAAAAGAAAAACCACCCTGGCGCCCAATACGCAAACCGCCTCTCCCCGCGCGTTG
GCCGATTCATTAATGCAGCTGGCACGACAGGTTTCCCGACTGGAAAGCGGGCAGTGAGCGCAACGCAACT
AATGTAAGTTAGCTCACTCATTAGGCACCCCAGGCTTTACACTTTATGCTTCCGGCTCGTATGTTGTGTG
GAATTGTGAGCGGATAACAATTTCACACAGGAAACAGCTATGACCATGATTACGGATTCACTGGCCGTCG
TTTTACAACGTCGTGACTGGGAAAACCCTGGCGTTACCCAACTTAATCGCCTTGCAGCACATCCCCCTTT
CGCCAGCTGGCGTAATAGCG
Features (pLannotate 1.2.2; 19 found; start..end, strand, type, name):
    116..160     +  promoter       T5 promoter: bacteriophage T5 promoter for E. coli RNA polymerase, with embedded lac operator
    168..184     +  protein_bind   lac operator: The lac repressor binds to the lac operator to inhibit transcription in E. coli. This inhibition can be relieved by adding lactose or isopropyl-β-D-thiogalactopyranoside (IPTG). lac repressor encoded by lacI
    227..469     +  CDS            zapB: ZAPB_ECOLI - Also known as yiiU. Experimental evidence at protein level: Swiss-Prot protein existence level 1. Non-essential, abundant cell division factor that is required for proper Z-ring formation. It is recruited early to the divisome by direct interaction with FtsZ, stimulating Z-ring assembly and thereby promoting cell division earlier in the cell cycle. Its recruitment to the Z-ring requires functional FtsA or ZipA. From Escherichia coli (strain K12).
    485..1162    +  CDS            Dronpa-Green1: monomeric photoswitchable Dronpa-Green1 fluorescent protein
   1211..1305    +  terminator     lambda t0 terminator: transcription terminator from phage lambda
   1342..1381    +  CDS            rop (fragment): Rop protein, which maintains plasmids at low copy number; rop
   1483..1523    +  misc_feature   bom (fragment): basis of mobility region from pBR322
   1605..1741    -  mobile_element IS1 (fragment): prokaryotic transposable element IS1
   1862..1964    +  promoter       cat promoter: promoter of the E. coli cat gene encoding chloramphenicol acetyltransferase
   1965..2624    +  CDS            CmR: chloramphenicol acetyltransferase; cat; confers resistance to chloramphenicol
   2932..3003    +  CDS            bla(M) (fragment): β-lactamase lacking the signal sequence; bla(M); allows cytosolic expression of β-lactamase
   3175..3763    +  rep_origin     ori: high-copy-number ColE1/pMB1/pBR322/pUC origin of replication
   3949..4000    -  misc_feature   bom (fragment): basis of mobility region from pBR322
   4007..4084    +  promoter       lacI promoter: lacI
   4085..5167    +  CDS            lacI: lac repressor; lacI; The lac repressor binds to the lac operator to inhibit transcription in E. coli. This inhibition can be relieved by adding lactose or isopropyl-β-D-thiogalactopyranoside (IPTG).
   5180..5201    +  protein_bind   CAP binding site: CAP binding activates transcription in the presence of cAMP. E. coli catabolite activator protein
   5216..5246    +  promoter       lac promoter: promoter for the E. coli lac operon
   5254..5270    +  protein_bind   lac operator: The lac repressor binds to the lac operator to inhibit transcription in E. coli. This inhibition can be relieved by adding lactose or isopropyl-β-D-thiogalactopyranoside (IPTG). lac repressor encoded by lacI
   5290..36      +  CDS            lacZα (fragment) (across the origin): LacZα fragment of β-galactosidase; lacZ fragment
