[The description below was written by a language model from this plasmid's Addgene catalogue record and pLannotate feature annotations shown in this document.]
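Description:
pJB073 is a bacterial expression plasmid of about 5.4 kb built on pCA24N, the backbone used for the ASKA E. coli ORF collection, and designed to produce the cell division protein ZapB fused to the photoswitchable fluorescent protein Dronpa. It replicates from a high-copy ColE1/pUC-type origin and is selected with chloramphenicol through a cat promoter-driven chloramphenicol acetyltransferase gene. The backbone also carries short remnants of rop, bom, IS1, β-lactamase and lacZα, which the annotation lists only as fragments and which appear to be vestigial rather than functional parts.

The expression cassette is driven by the phage T5 promoter with lac operator sequences (T5-lac), recognised by the host E. coli RNA polymerase. A plasmid-borne lacI gene with its own promoter supplies lac repressor, so transcription is held down until relieved by IPTG. Downstream lies the 243 bp E. coli zapB open reading frame, followed after a short linker by the Dronpa coding sequence as a C-terminal tag, and the unit ends at the lambda t0 terminator. According to the record, the N-terminal 6xHis tag of the parental vector was replaced with a SpeI site, a change noted as reducing expression, and the insert was introduced by ligation-independent cloning.

ZapB is a non-essential, abundant factor recruited early to the divisome that promotes Z-ring assembly. Tagging it with a monomeric, reversibly switchable fluorophore allows it to be imaged in live E. coli. This fits the associated study of the protein network that stabilises the FtsZ ring and modulates constriction dynamics.
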