Addgene plasmid #98912: pJB073
Purpose: Express Dronpa tagged ZapB in E coli
Depositing lab: Jie Xiao. Depositing organization: Johns Hopkins University and School of Medicine. Publication: A multi-layered protein network stabilizes the Escherichia coli FtsZ-ring and modulates constriction dynamics. Buss J, Coltharp C, Shtengel G, Yang X, Hess H, Xiao J. PLoS Genet. 2015 Apr 7;11(4):e1005128. doi: 10.1371/journal.pgen.1005128. eCollection 2015 Apr. PGENETICS-D-14-03238 PubMed 25848771.
Backbone
  Vector backbone: pCA24N
  Backbone manufacturer: NBRP-E.coli at NIG
  Backbone size w/o insert (bp): 4500
  Total vector size (bp): 5400
  Modifications to backbone: replaced N-terminal 6xHis with novel SpeI site, results in 6bp reduced expression
  Vector type: Bacterial Expression
Growth in bacteria
  Bacterial resistance: Chloramphenicol, 25 μg/mL
  Growth temperature: 37°C
  Growth strain: DH5alpha
  Growth instructions: For fluorescence studies, grow at RT or 30C.
  Copy number: High Copy
Gene/Insert
  Gene/Insert name: ZapB
  Species: E. coli
  Insert size (bp): 243
  Promoter: T5-lac
  Tag / fusion protein: Dronpa (C terminal on insert)
  Cloning method: Ligation Independent Cloning
  Sequencing primers: 5′ ctttcgtcttcacctcgagaaatc; 3′ gctaattaagcttggctgcaggt
Terms and licenses: Academic/Nonprofit Terms; Industry Terms: Not Available to Industry
How to cite: pJB073 was a gift from Jie Xiao (Addgene plasmid # 98912 ; http://n2t.net/addgene:98912 ; RRID:Addgene_98912)
